Addgene plasmid #72048: Sema6d.z-AP-His
Purpose: Expresses the extracellular region of the Sema6D, isoform z protein, C-terminally fused to alkaline phosphatase + 6X histidine tag.
Depositing lab: Woj Wojtowicz. Depositing organization: University of California, Berkeley. Publication: An extracellular biochemical screen reveals that FLRTs and Unc5s mediate neuronal subtype recognition in the retina. Visser JJ, Cheng Y, Perry SC, Chastain AB, Parsa B, Masri SS, Ray TA, Kay JN, Wojtowicz WM. Elife. 2015 Dec 3;4. pii: e08149. doi: 10.7554/eLife.08149. PubMed 26633812.
Backbone
  Vector backbone: pCMVi-SV40ori
  Vector type: Mammalian Expression
Growth in bacteria
  Bacterial resistance: Ampicillin, 100 μg/mL
  Growth temperature: 37°C
  Growth strain: DH5alpha
  Copy number: High Copy
Gene/Insert
  Gene/Insert name: Sema6d.z (alt names: Semaphorin 6D, isoform z; NCBI gene ID 214968)
  Species: M. musculus (mouse)
  Insert size (bp): 1809
  Entrez Gene: Sema6d (a.k.a. 1110067B02Rik, AA409156, D330011G23, mKIAA1479)
  Promoter: CMV
  Tag / fusion protein: AP-His (C terminal on backbone)
  Cloning method: Restriction Enzyme; 5′ cloning site NotI (not destroyed); 3′ cloning site SpeI (not destroyed)
  Sequencing primers: 5′ GTCAGAGGTAACTCCCGTTGC; 3′ GAGGTTCTTGGCGGCTGTC
Terms and licenses: Academic/Nonprofit Terms; Industry Terms: Not Available to Industry
Depositor comments: Seam6d.z is missing exons 16a and 18.
How to cite: Sema6d.z-AP-His was a gift from Woj Wojtowicz (Addgene plasmid # 72048 ; http://n2t.net/addgene:72048 ; RRID:Addgene_72048)
