[The description below was written by a language model from this plasmid's Addgene catalogue record and pLannotate feature annotations shown in this document.]
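Description:
Sema6d.z-AP-His is a mammalian expression plasmid built on the pCMVi-SV40ori backbone (8,324 nt in the deposited full sequence) that produces a soluble, tagged form of the mouse semaphorin Sema6D ectodomain. It is propagated in E. coli as a high-copy plasmid through a ColE1/pUC-type origin with ampicillin selection (AmpR under its own bla promoter). The backbone also carries an f1 phage origin and short remnants of rop, bom and lacZα, which appear to be leftovers of earlier cloning vectors rather than functional parts. An annotated SV40 enhancer/early promoter region, which contains the SV40 origin as the backbone name indicates, would permit episomal amplification in cells expressing large T antigen.

The expression cassette consists of the human CMV immediate early enhancer and promoter followed by CMV intron A, an arrangement that generally boosts transcript processing and expression. Downstream lies the 1,809 bp Sema6d.z insert, cloned between NotI and SpeI sites that are both preserved. It encodes the extracellular region of isoform z, which the depositor notes lacks exons 16a and 18. The insert is fused in frame at its C-terminus to human placental alkaline phosphatase, followed by a 6X histidine tag supplied by the backbone; the His tag is stated in the catalogue entry but is not separately annotated in the feature table. An SV40 polyadenylation signal terminates the transcript.

The AP moiety gives an enzymatic readout for detecting and quantifying binding, while the His tag allows capture or purification. According to the associated publication title, the construct belongs to an extracellular biochemical interaction screen for cell-surface recognition proteins involved in neuronal subtype recognition in the retina.
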