Features (pLannotate 1.2.2; 14 found; start..end, strand, type, name):
     25..408     +  enhancer       CMV enhancer: human cytomegalovirus immediate early enhancer
    410..609     +  promoter       CMV promoter: human cytomegalovirus (CMV) immediate early promoter
    748..1573    +  intron         CMV intron A: human cytomegalovirus intron A (Chapman et al., 1991)
   1610..3418    +  CDS            Sema6d (fragment): SEM6D_MOUSE - Also known as Kiaa1479. Experimental evidence at protein level: Swiss-Prot protein existence level 1. Shows growth cone collapsing activity on dorsal root ganglion (DRG) neurons in vitro. May be a stop signal for the DRG neurons in their target areas, and possibly also for other neurons. May also be involved in the maintenance and remodeling of neuronal connections (By similarity). From Mus musculus (Mouse).
   3437..4888    +  CDS            SEAP: secreted alkaline phosphatase from human placenta The natural enzyme has a C-terminal transmembrane sequence that is replaced by a GPI anchor.
   4947..5068    +  polyA_signal   SV40 poly(A) signal: SV40 polyadenylation signal
   5277..5865    -  rep_origin     ori: high-copy-number ColE1/pMB1/pBR322/pUC origin of replication
   6036..6896    -  CDS            AmpR: β-lactamase; bla; confers resistance to ampicillin, carbenicillin, and related antibiotics
   6897..7001    -  promoter       AmpR promoter: bla
   7096..7131    +  CDS            rop (fragment): Rop protein, which maintains plasmids at low copy number; rop
   7154..7484    +  promoter       SV40 promoter: SV40 enhancer and early promoter
   7607..7706    +  misc_feature   bom (fragment): basis of mobility region from pBR322
   7734..8162    -  rep_origin     f1 ori (sequence partly withheld): f1 bacteriophage origin of replication; arrow indicates direction of (+) strand synthesis
   8166..8323    -  CDS            lacZα (fragment): LacZα fragment of β-galactosidase; lacZ fragment
>Addgene plasmid #72048 | Sema6d.z-AP-His | depositor full sequence | sequence record 131234 | Full Sequence
GTCGAGGTCTCGACGGTATCGATTGACATTGATTATTGACTAGCTAGTTATTAATAGTAATCAATTACGG
GGTCATTAGTTCATAGCCCATATATGGAGTTCCGCGTTACATAACTTACGGTAAATGGCCCGCCTGGCTG
ACCGCCCAACGACCCCCGCCCATTGACGTCAATAATGACGTATGTTCCCATAGTAACGCCAATAGGGACT
TTCCATTGACGTCAATGGGTGGAGTATTTACGGTAAACTGCCCACTTGGCAGTACATCAAGTGTATCATA
TGCCAAGTCCGCCCCCTATTGACGTCAATGACGGTAAATGGCCCGCCTGGCATTATGCCCAGTACATGAC
CTTACGGGACTTTCCTACTTGGCAGTACATCTACGTATTAGTCATCGCTATTACCATGGTGATGCGGTTT
TGGCAGTACACCAATGGGCGTGGATAGCGGTTTGACTCACGGGGATTTCCAAGTCTCCACCCCATTGACG
TCAATGGGAGTTTGTTTTGGCACCAAAATCAACGGGACTTTCCAAAATGTCGTAATAACCCCGCCCCGTT
GACGCAAATGGGCGGTAGGCGTGTACGGTGGGAGGTCTATATAAGCAGAGCTCGTTTAGTGAACCGTCAG
ATCGCCTGGAGACGCCATCCACGCTGTTTTGACCTCCATAGAAGACACCGGGACCGATCCAGCCTCCGCG
GCCGGGAACGGTGCATTGGAACGCGGATTCCCCGTGCCAAGAGTGACGTAAGTACCGCCTATAGACTCTA
TAGGCACACCCCTTTGGCTCTTATGCATGCTATACTGTTTTTGGCTTGGGGCCTATACACCCCCGCTTCC
ATATGCTATAGGTGATGGTATAGCTTAGCCTATAGGTGTGGGTTATTGACCATTATTGACCACTCCCCTA
TTGGTGACGATACTTTCCATTACTAATCCATAACATGGCTCTTTGCCACAACTATCTCTATTGGCTATAT
GCCAATACTCTGTCCTTCAGAGACTGACACGGACTCTGTATTTTTACAGGATGGGGTCCCATTTATTATT
TACAAATTCACATATACAACAACGCCGTCCCCCGTGCCCGCAGTTTTTATTAAACATAGCGTGGGATCTC
CACGCGAATCTCGGGTACGTGTTCCGGACATGGGCTCTTCTCCGGTAGCGGCGGAGCTTCCACATCCGAG
CCCTGGTCCCATGCCTCCAGCGGCTCATGGTCGCTCGGCAGCTCCTTGCTCCTAACAGTGGAGGCCAGAC
TTAGGCACAGCACAATGCCCACCACCACCAGTGTGCCGCACAAGGCCGTGGCGGTAGGGTATGTGTCTGA
AAATGAGCTCGGAGATTGGGCTCGCACCGCTGACGCAGATGGAAGACTTAAGGCAGCGGCAGAAGAAGAT
GCAGGCAGCTGAGTTGTTGTATTCTGATAAGAGTCAGAGGTAACTCCCGTTGCGGTGCTGTTAACGGTGG
AGGGCAGTGTAGTCTGAGCAGTACTCGTTGCTGCCGCGCGCGCCACCAGACATAATAGCTGACAGACTAA
CAGACTGTTCCTTTCCATGGGTCTTTTCTGCAGAAGCTTGAATTCTCGAGGATCCGCGGCCGCGCCACCA
TGGGGTTCCTTCTGCTTTGGTTCTGCGTGCTGTTCCTTCTGGTCTCCAGGTTACGGGCGGTCAGCTTCCC
AGAAGACGATGAGCCCCTCAACACGGTTGACTATCACTATTCAAGGCAATATCCGGTTTTTAGAGGACGC
CCTTCAGGCAACGAATCGCAGCACAGGCTGGACTTTCAGCTGATGTTGAAAATTCGAGACACACTTTATA
TTGCTGGCAGGGATCAAGTCTATACAGTGAACTTAAATGAAATCCCCCAAACAGAGGTGATACCAAGCAA
GAAGCTGACGTGGAGGTCCAGACAGCAGGATCGAGAAAATTGTGCTATGAAAGGCAAGCATAAAGATGAA
TGCCACAACTTCATCAAAGTCTTTGTCCCAAGAAATGATGAGATGGTTTTTGTCTGTGGTACCAATGCTT
TCAACCCGATGTGCAGATACTATAGGTTGAGAACGTTAGAGTATGATGGGGAAGAAATTAGTGGCCTGGC
ACGATGCCCGTTTGATGCCCGACAAACCAATGTCGCCCTCTTTGCTGATGGAAAACTCTATTCTGCCACA
GTGGCTGATTTCCTGGCCAGTGATGCTGTCATTTACAGAAGCATGGGAGATGGATCTGCCCTTCGCACAA
TAAAATACGATTCCAAGTGGATCAAAGAACCACACTTCCTTCATGCCATAGAATATGGAAACTATGTCTA
TTTCTTCTTCAGAGAAATCGCCGTGGAACATAATAACTTAGGCAAGGCTGTGTATTCCCGCGTGGCTCGC
ATTTGTAAAAACGACATGGGTGGCTCACAGCGGGTCCTGGAGAAACACTGGACTTCCTTCCTTAAGGCTC
GGCTGAACTGCTCCGTTCCTGGAGATTCCTTTTTCTACTTCGACGTCCTGCAGTCTATAACAGACATAAT
CCAAATCAATGGCATCCCCACTGTGGTTGGGGTCTTCACCACACAGCTCAACAGCATTCCTGGTTCTGCA
GTCTGTGCCTTTAGCATGGACGACATTGAGAAAGTGTTCAAAGGGCGGTTCAAAGAGCAGAAAACCCCAG
ACTCTGTTTGGACAGCAGTTCCCGAAGACAAAGTACCAAAACCAAGGCCTGGCTGTTGTGCCAAACACGG
CCTCGCAGAAGCTTACAAGACCTCCATCGACTTTCCAGATGACACCCTGGCTTTCATCAAGTCCCACCCG
CTGATGGACTCTGCCGTCCCACCCATTGCCGATGAGCCCTGGTTCACAAAGACACGGGTCAGGTACAGGT
TGACAGCCATCGAAGTGGACCGTTCAGCAGGGCCATACCAAAACTACACAGTCATCTTTGTTGGCTCTGA
AGCTGGCGTGGTACTTAAAGTTTTGGCAAAGACCAGTCCTTTCTCTCTGAATGACAGTGTATTACTCGAA
GAGATTGAAGCTTATAACCCAGCCAAGTGCAGCGCCGAGAGTGAGGAGGACAGAAAGGTGGTCTCATTAC
AGCTGGACAAGGATCACCATGCTTTATACGTGGCCTTCTCTAGCTGCGTGGTCCGCATCCCCCTCAGCCG
CTGTGAGCGCTACGGATCGTGTAAAAAGTCTTGCATTGCATCACGTGACCCGTACTGTGGTTGGTTAAGC
CAGGGAGTTTGTGAGAGAGTGACCCTAGGGATGCTCCCTGGAGGATATGAGCAGGACACGGAGTACGGCA
ACACAGCCCACCTAGGGGACTGCCACGAAAGTTTGCCTCCTTCAACTACACCAGATTACAAAATATTTGG
CGGTCCAACATCTGGTGTACGGTGGGAAGTCCAGTCTGGAGAATCCAATCAGATGGTCACTAGTGGATCT
TCCGGAATCATCCCAGTTGAGGAGGAGAACCCGGACTTCTGGAACCGCGAGGCAGCCGAGGCCCTGGGTG
CCGCCAAGAAGCTGCAGCCTGCACAGACAGCCGCCAAGAACCTCATCATCTTCCTGGGCGATGGGATGGG
GGTGTCTACGGTGACAGCTGCCAGGATCCTAAAAGGGCAGAAGAAGGACAAACTGGGGCCTGAGATACCC
CTGGCCATGGACCGCTTCCCATATGTGGCTCTGTCCAAGACATACAATGTAGACAAACATGTGCCAGACA
GTGGAGCCACAGCCACGGCCTACCTGTGCGGGGTCAAGGGCAACTTCCAGACCATTGGCTTGAGTGCAGC
CGCCCGCTTTAACCAGTGCAACACGACACGCGGCAACGAGGTCATCTCCGTGATGAATCGGGCCAAGAAA
GCAGGGAAGTCAGTGGGAGTGGTAACCACCACACGAGTGCAGCACGCCTCGCCAGCCGGCACCTACGCCC
ACACGGTGAACCGCAACTGGTACTCGGACGCCGACGTGCCTGCCTCGGCCCGCCAGGAGGGGTGCCAGGA
CATCGCTACGCAGCTCATCTCCAACATGGACATTGACGTGATCCTAGGTGGAGGCCGAAAGTACATGTTT
CGCATGGGAACCCCAGACCCTGAGTACCCAGATGACTACAGCCAAGGTGGGACCAGGCTGGACGGGAAGA
ATCTGGTGCAGGAATGGCTGGCGAAGCGCCAGGGTGCCCGGTATGTGTGGAACCGCACTGAGCTCATGCA
GGCTTCCCTGGACCCGTCTGTGACCCATCTCATGGGTCTCTTTGAGCCTGGAGACATGAAATACGAGATC
CACCGAGACTCCACACTGGACCCCTCCCTGATGGAGATGACAGAGGCTGCCCTGCGCCTGCTGAGCAGGA
ACCCCCGCGGCTTCTTCCTCTTCGTGGAGGGTGGTCGCATCGACCATGGTCATCATGAAAGCAGGGCTTA
CCGGGCACTGACTGAGACGATCATGTTCGACGACGCCATTGAGAGGGCGGGCCAGCTCACCAGCGAGGAG
GACACGCTGAGCCTCGTCACTGCCGACCACTCCCACGTCTTCTCCTTCGGAGGCTACCCCCTGCGAGGGA
GCTCCATCTTCGGGCTGGCCCCTGGCAAGGCCCGGGACAGGAAGGCCTACACGGTCCTCCTATACGGAAA
CGGTCCAGGCTATGTGCTCAAGGACGGCGCCCGGCCGGATGTTACCGAGAGCGAGAGCGGGAGCCCCGAG
TATCGGCAGCAGTCAGCAGTGCCCCTGGACGAAGAGACCCACGCAGGCGAGGACGTGGCGGTGTTCGCGC
GCGGCCCGCAGGCGCACCTGGTTCACGGCGTGCAGGAGCAGACCTTCATAGCGCACGTCATGGCCTTCGC
CGCCTGCCTGGAGCCCTACACCGCCTGCGACCTGGCGCCCCCCGCCGGCACCACCGACGCCGCGCACCCG
GGTCATCATCACCATCACCATTAATCTAGAGATCTTATTAAAGCAGAACTTGTTTATTGCAGCTTATAAT
GGTTACAAATAAAGCAATAGCATCACAAATTTCACAAATAAAGCATTTTTTTCACTGCATTCTAGTTGTG
GTTTGTCCAAACTCATCAATGTATCTTATCATGTCTGGTCGACTCTAGCTAGACTCTTCCGCTTCCTCGC
TCACTGACTCGCTGCGCTCGGTCGTTCGGCTGCGGCGAGCGGTATCAGCTCACTCAAAGGCGGTAATACG
GTTATCCACAGAATCAGGGGATAACGCAGGAAAGAACATGTGAGCAAAAGGCCAGCAAAAGGCCAGGAAC
CGTAAAAAGGCCGCGTTGCTGGCGTTTTTCCATAGGCTCCGCCCCCCTGACGAGCATCACAAAAATCGAC
GCTCAAGTCAGAGGTGGCGAAACCCGACAGGACTATAAAGATACCAGGCGTTTCCCCCTGGAAGCTCCCT
CGTGCGCTCTCCTGTTCCGACCCTGCCGCTTACCGGATACCTGTCCGCCTTTCTCCCTTCGGGAAGCGTG
GCGCTTTCTCATAGCTCACGCTGTAGGTATCTCAGTTCGGTGTAGGTCGTTCGCTCCAAGCTGGGCTGTG
TGCACGAACCCCCCGTTCAGCCCGACCGCTGCGCCTTATCCGGTAACTATCGTCTTGAGTCCAACCCGGT
AAGACACGACTTATCGCCACTGGCAGCAGCCACTGGTAACAGGATTAGCAGAGCGAGGTATGTAGGCGGT
GCTACAGAGTTCTTGAAGTGGTGGCCTAACTACGGCTACACTAGAAGAACAGTATTTGGTATCTGCGCTC
TGCTGAAGCCAGTTACCTTCGGAAAAAGAGTTGGTAGCTCTTGATCCGGCAAACAAACCACCGCTGGTAG
CGGTGGTTTTTTTGTTTGCAAGCAGCAGATTACGCGCAGAAAAAAAGGATCTCAAGAAGATCCTTTGATC
TTTTCTACGGGGTCTGACGCTCAGTGGAACGAAAACTCACGTTAAGGGATTTTGGTCATGAGATTATCAA
AAAGGATCTTCACCTAGATCCTTTTAAATTAAAAATGAAGTTTTAAATCAATCTAAAGTATATATGAGTA
AACTTGGTCTGACAGTTACCAATGCTTAATCAGTGAGGCACCTATCTCAGCGATCTGTCTATTTCGTTCA
TCCATAGTTGCCTGACTCCCCGTCGTGTAGATAACTACGATACGGGAGGGCTTACCATCTGGCCCCAGTG
CTGCAATGATACCGCGAGACCCACGCTCACCGGCTCCAGATTTATCAGCAATAAACCAGCCAGCCGGAAG
GGCCGAGCGCAGAAGTGGTCCTGCAACTTTATCCGCCTCCATCCAGTCTATTAATTGTTGCCGGGAAGCT
AGAGTAAGTAGTTCGCCAGTTAATAGTTTGCGCAACGTTGTTGCCATTGCTACAGGCATCGTGGTGTCAC
GCTCGTCGTTTGGTATGGCTTCATTCAGCTCCGGTTCCCAACGATCAAGGCGAGTTACATGATCCCCCAT
GTTGTGCAAAAAAGCGGTTAGCTCCTTCGGTCCTCCGATCGTTGTCAGAAGTAAGTTGGCCGCAGTGTTA
TCACTCATGGTTATGGCAGCACTGCATAATTCTCTTACTGTCATGCCATCCGTAAGATGCTTTTCTGTGA
CTGGTGAGTACTCAACCAAGTCATTCTGAGAATAGTGTATGCGGCGACCGAGTTGCTCTTGCCCGGCGTC
AATACGGGATAATACCGCGCCACATAGCAGAACTTTAAAAGTGCTCATCATTGGAAAACGTTCTTCGGGG
CGAAAACTCTCAAGGATCTTACCGCTGTTGAGATCCAGTTCGATGTAACCCACTCGTGCACCCAACTGAT
CTTCAGCATCTTTTACTTTCACCAGCGTTTCTGGGTGAGCAAAAACAGGAAGGCAAAATGCCGCAAAAAA
GGGAATAAGGGCGACACGGAAATGTTGAATACTCATACTCTTCCTTTTTCAATATTATTGAAGCATTTAT
CAGGGTTATTGTCTCATGAGCGGATACATATTTGAATGTATTTAGAAAAATAAACAAATAGGGGTTCCGC
GCACATTTCCCCGAAAAGTGCCACCTGACGTCTAAGAAACCATTATTATCATGACATTAACCTATAAAAA
TAGGCGTATCACGAGGCCCTTTCGTCTCGCGCGTTTCGGTGATGACGGTGAAAACCTCTGACACATGCAG
CTCCCGGAGGAATGTGTGTCAGTTAGGGTGTGGAAAGTCCCCAGGCTCCCCAGGCAGGCAGAAGTATGCA
AAGCATGCATCTCAATTAGTCAGCAACCAGGTGTGGAAAGTCCCCAGGCTCCCCAGCAGGCAGAAGTATG
CAAAGCATGCATCTCAATTAGTCAGCAACCATAGTCCCGCCCCTAACTCCGCCCATCCCGCCCCTAACTC
CGCCCAGTTCCGCCCATTCTCCGCCCCATGGCTGACTAATTTTTTTTATTTATGCAGAGGCCGAGGCCGC
CTCTGCCTCTGAGCTATTCCAGAAGTAGTGAGGAGGCTTTTTTGGAGGCCTAGGCTTTTGCAAAAAGCTC
CCGGGAGCTTGTATATCCATTTTCGTCCCGGAGACGGTCACAGCTTGTCTGTAAGCGGATGCCGGGAGCA
GACAAGCCCGTCAGGGCGCGTCAGCGGGTGTTGGCGGGTGTCGGGGCTGGCTTAACTATGCGGCATCAGA
GCAGATTGTACTGAGAGTGCACCATATGCGGTGTGAAATACCGCACAGATGCGTAAGGAGAAAATACCGC
ATCAGGAAATTGTAAGCGTTAATATTTTGTTAAAATTCGCGTTAAATTTTTGTTAAATCAGCTCATTTTT
TAACCAATAGGCCGAAATCGGCAAAATCCCTTATAAATCAAAAGAATAGACCGAGATAGGGT
[37 nt withheld, positions 7833-7869]
AAAGAACGTGGACTCCAACGTCAAAGG
[49 nt withheld, positions 7897-7945]
T
[91 nt withheld, positions 7947-8037]
G
[124 nt withheld, positions 8039-8162]
CCATTCGCCATTCAGGCTGCGCAACTGTTGGGAAGGGCGATCGGTGCGGGCCTCTTCGCTATTACGCCAG
CTGGCGAAAGGGGGATGTGCTGCAAGGCGATTAAGTTGGGTAACGCCAGGGTTTTCCCAGTCACGACGTT
GTAAAACGACGGCCAGTGAATT
