>Addgene plasmid #72048 | Sema6d.z-AP-His | addgene partial sequence | sequence record 137603 | pMRB101-F 5'-aagatgcaggcagctgagtt-3'
ACGGTGGAGGGCAGTGTAGTCTGAGCAGTACTCGTTGCTGCCGCGCGCGCCACCAGACATAATAGCTGAC
AGACTAACAGACTGTTCCTTTCCATGGGTCTTTTCTGCAGAAGCTTGAATTCTCGAGGATCCGCGGCCGC
GCCACCATGGGGTTCCTTCTGCTTTGGTTCTGCGTGCTGTTCCTTCTGGTCTCCAGGTTACGGGCGGTCA
GCTTCCCAGAAGACGATGAGCCCCTCAACACGGTTGACTATCACTATTCAAGGCAATATCCGGTTTTTAG
AGGACGCCCTTCAGGCAACGAATCGCAGCACAGGCTGGACTTTCAGCTGATGTTGAAAATTCGAGACACA
CTTTATATTGCTGGCAGGGATCAAGTCTATACAGTGAACTTAAATGAAATCCCCCAAACAGAGGTGATAC
CAAGCAAGAAGCTGACGTGGAGGTCCAGACAGCAGGATCGAGAAAATTGTGCTATGAAAGGCAAGCATAA
AGATGAATGCCACAACTTCATCAAAGTCTTTGTCCCAAGAAATGATGAGATGGTTTTTGTCTGTGGTACC
AATGCTTTCAACCCGATGTGCAGATACTATAGGTTGAGAACGTTAGAGTATGATGGGGAAGAAATTAGTG
GCCTGGCACGATGCCCGTTTGATGCCCGACAAACCAATGTCGCCCTCTTTGCTGATGGAAAACTCTATTC
TGCCACAGTGGCTGATTTCCTGGCCAGTGATGCTGTCATTTACAGAAGCATGGGAGATGGATCTGCCCTT
CGCACAATAAA
