>Addgene plasmid #72048 | Sema6d.z-AP-His | addgene partial sequence | sequence record 137604 | SV40pA-R 5'-GAAATTTGTGATGCTATTGC-3'
ATAAGATCTCTAGATTAATGGTGATGGTGATGATGACCCGGGTGCGCGGCGTCGGTGGTGCCGGCGGGGG
GCGCCAGGTCGCAGGCGGTGTAGGGCTCCAGGCAGGCGGCGAAGGCCATGACGTGCGCTATGAAGGTCTG
CTCCTGCACGCCGTGAACCAGGTGCGCCTGCGGGCCGCGCGCGAACACCGCCACGTCCTCGCCTGCGTGG
GTCTCTTCGTCCAGGGGCACTGCTGACTGCTGCCGATACTCGGGGCTCCCGCTCTCGCTCTCGGTAACAT
CCGGCCGGGCGCCGTCCTTGAGCACATAGCCTGGACCGTTTCCGTATAGGAGGACCGTGTAGGCCTTCCT
GTCCCGGGCCTTGCCAGGGGCCAGCCCGAAGATGGAGCTCCCTCGCAGGGGGTAGCCTCCGAAGGAGAAG
ACGTGGGAGTGGTCGGCAGTGACGAGGCTCAGCGTGTCCTCCTCGCTGGTGAGCTGGCCCGCCCTCTCAA
TGGCGTCGTCGAACATGATCGTCTCAGTCAGTGCCCGGTAAGCCCTGCTTTCATGATGACCATGGTCGAT
GCGACCACCCTCCACGAAGAGGAAGAAGCCGCGGGGGTTCCTGCTCAGCAGGCGCAGGGCAGCCTCTGTC
ATCTCCATCAGGGAGGGGTCCAGTGTGGAGTCTCGGTGGATCTCGTATTTCATGTCTCCAGGCTCAAAGA
GACCCATGAGATGGGTCACAGACGGGTCCAGGGAAGCCTGCATGAGCTCAGTGCGGTTCCACACATACCG
GGCACCCTGGCGCTTCGCCAGCCATTCCTGCACCAGATTCTTCCCGTCCAGCCTGGTCCCACCTTGGCTG
TAGTCATCTGG
